Addgene plasmid #146489: pAc5.1B-lambdaN-DmPABPC1-Nterm-V5His6_H
Purpose: Insect Expression of DmPABPC1-Nterm
Depositing lab: Elisa Izaurralde. Depositing organization: Max Planck Institute for Developmental Biology. Publication: The silencing domain of GW182 interacts with PABPC1 to promote translational repression and degradation of microRNA targets and is required for target release. Zekri L, Huntzinger E, Heimstadt S, Izaurralde E. Mol Cell Biol. 2009 Dec;29(23):6220-31. doi: 10.1128/MCB.01081-09. Epub 2009 Sep 21. PubMed 19797087.
Backbone
  Vector backbone: Unknown
  Vector type: Insect Expression
Growth in bacteria
  Bacterial resistance: Ampicillin, 100 μg/mL
  Growth temperature: 37°C
  Growth strain: DH5alpha
  Copy number: Low Copy
Gene/Insert
  Gene/Insert name: DmPABPC1-Nterm
  Species: D. melanogaster (fly)
  Entrez Gene: pAbp (a.k.a. Dmel_CG5119, BABP, BcDNA:LD24412, CG16803, CG5119, Dmel\CG5119, PABP, PABP55B, PABPC1, PAbp, Pabp, anon-EST:Posey247, anon-EST:Posey249, anon-EST:fe2E5, dPABP, duo, l(2)SH1908, l(2)SH2 1908, l(2)k10109, pAB, pABP, pABp, pabp)
  Cloning method: Unknown
Terms and licenses: Academic/Nonprofit Terms; Industry Terms: Not Available to Industry
Depositor comments: Plasmids from this collection were made available to the research community and donated after the lab closed. Please note that the sequence provided by the depositing laboratory may be theoretical/predicted or based on Sanger sequencing results. There may be discrepancies between sequencing results obtained by Addgene and the depositor sequence. If an Addgene verified sequence is not available, please contact before placing your order to request that our lab fully sequence the plasmid.
How to cite: pAc5.1B-lambdaN-DmPABPC1-Nterm-V5His6_H was a gift from Elisa Izaurralde (Addgene plasmid # 146489 ; http://n2t.net/addgene:146489 ; RRID:Addgene_146489)
