[The description below was written by a language model from this plasmid's Addgene catalogue record and pLannotate feature annotations shown in this document.]
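Description:
pAc5.1B-lambdaN-DmPABPC1-Nterm-V5His6_H is a 6.5 kb insect expression plasmid for producing an N-terminal portion of the Drosophila melanogaster cytoplasmic poly(A)-binding protein (pAbp/PABPC1) in fly cells. The catalogue lists the backbone as unknown, although the name points to a pAc5.1B-type vector. This fits the annotated layout, in which a long Drosophila actin 5C (Ac5) promoter drives constitutive expression and an SV40 polyadenylation signal lies downstream of the coding region. The plasmid is maintained in E. coli through a ColE1/pUC-type origin and selected with ampicillin via the β-lactamase gene and its own promoter. The record lists it as low copy even though the origin is annotated as a high-copy type. Short fragments matching the tetracycline resistance gene and SV40 large T antigen are also detected. These appear to be non-functional backbone remnants.

The open reading frame begins with a short fragment of the bacteriophage lambda N protein, followed by the pAbp fragment of roughly 1.1 kb and then a V5 epitope tag. The name also indicates a C-terminal His6 tag, but the feature table does not annotate it separately. The lambda N peptide is the RNA-binding segment that recognises boxB hairpins, so fusions of this kind are generally used to tether a protein artificially to a boxB-containing reporter mRNA and measure its effect on translation or stability. The V5 tag allows detection or immunoprecipitation. The record states the purpose only as insect expression of the PABPC1 N-terminal region. The associated study concerns the interaction between the GW182 silencing domain and PABPC1 in microRNA-mediated repression and decay, which fits use in tethering or interaction assays in Drosophila cultured cells.
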