Features (pLannotate 1.2.2; 10 found; start..end, strand, type, name):
     56..2568    +  promoter       Ac5 promoter: Drosophila melanogaster actin 5C promoter
   2589..2654    +  CDS            N (fragment): REGN_LAMBD - Experimental evidence at protein level: Swiss-Prot protein existence level 1. Plays a role as a transcriptional antitermination factor that allows the virus to initiate its lytic phase. Activates expression of the delayed viral early genes by modifying host RNA polymerase (RNAP) into a form that is resistant to termination signals. This antitermination function requires the host NusA protein which serves to stabilize the interaction between antitermination protein N and host RNA polymerase. From Escherichia phage lambda (Bacteriophage lambda).
   2676..3767    +  CDS            pAbp (fragment): PABP_DROME - Experimental evidence at protein level: Swiss-Prot protein existence level 1. Binds the poly(A) tail of mRNA (PubMed:2125288). Since it interacts with the cap-associating translation initiation factor eIF4G, it is likely that it functions by linking Atx2 to the cap-binding complex (PubMed:28388438). Forms a complex with tyf and Atx2 which functions in adult circadian pacemaker neurons to sustain circadian rhythms likely by switching between activator and repressor modes of post-transcriptional regulation via interaction with Lsm12a or me31B, respectively (PubMed:28388438). The act
   3798..3839    +  CDS            V5 tag: epitope tag from simian virus 5
   3939..4073    -  polyA_signal   SV40 poly(A) signal: SV40 polyadenylation signal
   4096..4180    -  CDS            large T antigen (fragment): large T antigen from SV40 (simian virus 40)
   4181..4651    +  CDS            TcR (fragment): tetracycline efflux protein; tet; confers resistance to tetracycline
   4695..5283    -  rep_origin     ori: high-copy-number ColE1/pMB1/pBR322/pUC origin of replication
   5454..6314    -  CDS            AmpR: β-lactamase; bla; confers resistance to ampicillin, carbenicillin, and related antibiotics
   6315..6419    -  promoter       AmpR promoter: bla
>Addgene plasmid #146489 | pAc5.1B-lambdaN-DmPABPC1-Nterm-V5His6_H | depositor full sequence | sequence record 288934 | Full Sequence
CTTCAAGGAATTAATTCTATATTCTAAAAACACAAATGATACTTCTAAAAAAAATCATGAATGGCATCAA
CTCTGAATCAAATCTTTGCAGATGCACCTACTTCTCATTTCCACTGTCACATCATTTTTCCAGATCTCGC
TGCCTGTTATGTGGCCCACAAACCAAGACACGTTTTATGGCCATTAAAGCTGGCTGATCGTCGCCAAACA
CCAAATACATATCAATATGTACATTCGAGAAAGAAGCGATCAAAGAAGCGTCTTCGGGCGAGTAGGAGAA
TGCGGAGGAGAAGGAGAACGAGCTGATCTAGTATCTCTCCACAATCCAATGCCAACTGACCAACTGGCCA
TATTCGGAGCAATTTGAAGCCAATTTCCATCGCCTGGCGATCGCTCCATTCTTGGCTATATGTTTTTCAC
CGTTCCCGGGGCCATTTTCAAAGACTCGTCGGTAAGATAAGATTGTGTCACTCGCTGTCTCTCTTCATTT
GTCGAAGAATGCTGAGGAATTTCGCGATGACGTCGGCGAGTATTTTGAAGAATGAGAATAATTTGTATTT
ATACGAAAATCAGTTAGTGGAATTTTCTACAAAAACATGTTATCTATAGATAATTTTGTTGCAAAATATG
TTGACTATGACAAAGATTGTATGTATATACCTTTAATGTATTCTCATTTTCTTATGTATTTATAATGGCA
ATGATGATACTGATGATATTTTAAGATGATGCCAGACCACAGGCTGATTTCTGCGTCTTTTGCCGAACGC
AGTGCATGTGCGGTTGTTGTTTTTTGGAATAGTTTCAATTTTCGGACTGTCCGCTTTGATTTCAGTTTCT
TGGCTTATTCAAAAAGCAAAGTAAAGCCAAAAAAGCGAGATGGCAATACCAAATGCGGCAAAACGGTAGT
GGAAGGAAAGGGGTGCGGGGCAGCGGAAGGAAGGGTGGGGCGGGGCGTGGCGGGGTCTGTGGCTGGGCGC
GACGTCACCGACGTTGGAGCCACTCCTTTGACCATGTGTGCGTGTGTGTATTATTCGTGTCTCGCCACTC
GCCGGTTGTTTTTTTCTTTTTATCTCGCTCTCTCTAGCGCCATCTCGTACGCATGCTCAACGCACCGCAT
GTTGCCGTGTCCTTTATGCGTCATTTTGGCTCGAAATAGGCAATTATTTAAACAAAGATTAGTCAACGAA
AACGCTAAAATAAATAAGTCTACAATATGGTTACTTATTGCCATGTGTGTGCAGCCAACGATAGCAACAA
AAGCAACAACACAGTGGCTTTCCCTCTTTCACTTTTTGTTTGCAAGCGCGTGCGAGCAAGACGGCACGAC
CGGCAAACGCAATTACGCTGACAAAGAGCAGACGAAGTTTTGGCCGAAAAACATCAAGGCGCCTGATACG
AATGCATTTGCAATAACAATTGCGATATTTAATATTGTTTATGAAGCTGTTTGACTTCAAAACACACAAA
AAAAAAAATAAAACAAATTATTTGAAAGAGAATTAGGAATCGGACAGCTTATCGTTACGGGCTAACAGCA
CACCGAGACGAAATAGCTTACCTGACGTCACAGCCTCTGGAAGAACTGCCGCCAAGCAGAGAGAGAGAGA
AAAAGAGGGAGAGCAGCTTAGACCGCATGTGCTTGTGTGTGAGGCGTCTCTCTCTTCGTCTCCTGTTTGC
GCAAACGCATAGACTGCACTGAGAAAATCGATTACCTATTTTTTATGAATGAATATTTGCACTATTACTA
TTCAAAACTATTAAGATAGCAATCACATTCAATAGCCAAATACTATACCACCTGAGCGATGCAACGAAAT
GATCAATTTGAGCAAAAATGCTGCATATTTAGGACGGCATCATTATAGAAATGCTTCTTGCTGTGTACTT
TTCTCTCGTCTGGCAGCTGTTTCGCCGTTATTGTTAAAACCGGCTTAAGTTAGGTGTGTTTTCTACGACT
AGTGATGCCCCTACTAGAAGATGTGTGTTGCACAAATGTCCCTGAATAACCAATTTGAAGTGCAGATAGC
AGTAAACGTAAGCTAATATGAATATTATTTAACTGTAATGTTTTAATATCGCTGGACATTACTAATAAAC
CCACTATAAACACATGTACATATGTATGTTTTGGCATACAATGAGTAGTTGGGGAAAAAATGTGTAAAAG
CACCGTGACCATCACAGCATAAAGATAACCAGCTGAAGTATCGAATATGAGTAACCCCCAAATTGAATCA
CATGCCGCAACTGATAGGACCCATGGAAGTACACTCTTCATGGCGATATACAAGACACACACAAGCACGA
ACACCCAGTTGCGGAGGAAATTCTCCGTAAATGAAAACCCAATCGGCGAACAATTCATACCCATATATGG
TAAAAGTTTTGAACGCGACTTGAGAGCGGAGAGCATTGCGGCTGATAAGGTTTTAGCGCTAAGCGGGCTT
TATAAAACGGGCTGCGGGACCAGTTTTCATATCACTACCGTTTGAGTTCTTGTGCTGTGTGGATACTCCT
CCCGACACAAAGCCGCTCCATCAGCCAGCAGTCGTCTAATCCAGAGACCCCGGATCGGGGTACCCAACAT
GGACGCACAAACACGACGACGTGAGCGTCGCGCTGAGAAACAAGCTCAATGGAAAGCTGCAAACGGTGGA
TCTCCTCCAAGCTTGATGGCTTCTCTATACGTCGGTGATCTCCCACAGGACGTCAACGAATCGGGACTTT
TTGACAAGTTCTCGTCTGCTAGTCCAGTGCTGTCCATTCGTGTCTGCCGCGATGTGATTACCCGTCGCTC
GTTGGGCTATGCCTACGTCAACTTCCAGCAGCCAGCCGATGCTGAGCGTGCTTTGGACACCATGAACTTT
GACCTGGTTCGCAACAAGCCCATTCGCATTATGTGGTCTCAGCGTGATCCGTCTCTTCGTCGCTCCGGTG
TGGGCAACGTGTTCATCAAGAACTTAGATAGGGCCATCGACAACAAGGCAATCTACGACACTTTCTCCGC
CTTCGGCAACATTTTAAGCTGCAAGGTAGCCACCGATGAAAAGGGCAACTCAAAGGGCTATGGATTCGTC
CACTTCGAGACCGAGGAGGCCGCAAACACGTCCATCGACAAAGTCAATGGCATGTTGCTTAACGGCAAGA
AGGTCTACGTGGGTAAGTTCATCCCGCGCAAGGAGCGCGAGAAGGAGCTGGGCGAGAAGGCTAAGCTCTT
CACCAATGTATATGTGAAGAACTTCACTGAGGATTTCGACGATGAAAAACTGAAGGAATTCTTTGAGCCC
TACGGCAAGATAACCAGCTACAAGGTCATGTCCAAGGAGGATGGCAAGAGCAAGGGCTTCGGATTCGTTG
CATTCGAGACAACAGAGGCTGCTGAGGCGGCCGTTCAGGCTCTCAATGGCAAGGACATGGGAGAGGGCAA
GTCCCTGTACGTGGCTCGTGCCCAGAAGAAGGCCGAACGCCAGCAGGAGCTGAAGCGCAAGTTCGAGGAA
CTGAAGCAGAAGCGTCACGAGTCAGTGTTCGGCGTTAACTTGTACGTTAAGAACCTGGACGACACAATCG
ATGACGATCGTCTGCGCATCGCGTTCTCTCCATACGGCAACATCACATCGGCCAAGGTCATGACCGATGA
GGAGGGTCGCTCCAAGGGATTCGGCTTCGTGTGCTTCAATGCCGCAAGCGAGGCTACCTGCGCCGTCACC
GAGCTGAACGGTCGCGTCGTCGGCAGTAAGCCGTTGTACGTTGCTTTGGCCCAAAGGAACTCGAGTCTAG
AGGGCCCGCGGTTCGAAGGTAAGCCTATCCCTAACCCTCTCCTCGGTCTCGATTCTACGCGTACCGGTCA
TCATCACCATCACCATTGAGTTTAAACCCGCTGATCAGCCTCGACTGTGCCTTCTAAGGCCTGAGCTCGC
TGATCAGCCTCGATCGAGGATCCAGACATGATAAGATACATTGATGAGTTTGGACAAACCACAACTAGAA
TGCAGTGAAAAAAATGCTTTATTTGTGAAATTTGTGATGCTATTGCTTTATTTGTAACCATTATAAGCTG
CAATAAACAAGTTAACAACAACAATTGCATTCATTTTATGTTTCAGGTTCAGGGGGAGGTGTGGGAGGTT
TTTTAAAGCAAGTAAAACCTCTACAAATGTGGTATGGCTGATTATGATCAGTCGACCGATGCCCTTGAGA
GCCTTCAACCCAGTCAGCTCCTTCCGGTGGGCGCGGGGCATGACTATCGTCGCCGCACTTATGACTGTCT
TCTTTATCATGCAACTCGTAGGACAGGTGCCGGCAGCGCTCTGGGTCATTTTCGGCGAGGACCGCTTTCG
CTGGAGCGCGACGATGATCGGCCTGTCGCTTGCGGTATTCGGAATCTTGCACGCCCTCGCTCAAGCCTTC
GTCACTGGTCCCGCCACCAAACGTTTCGGCGAGAAGCAGGCCATTATCGCCGGCATGGCGGCCGACGCGC
TGGGCTACGTCTTGCTGGCGTTCGCGACGCGAGGCTGGATGGCCTTCCCCATTATGATTCTTCTCGCTTC
CGGCGGCATCGGGATGCCCGCGTTGCAGGCCATGCTGTCCAGGCAGGTAGATGACGACCATCAGGGACAG
CTTCAAGGATCGCTCGCGGCTCTTACCAGCCAGCAAAAGGCCAGGAACCGTAAAAAGGCCGCGTTGCTGG
CGTTTTTCCATAGGCTCCGCCCCCCTGACGAGCATCACAAAAATCGACGCTCAAGTCAGAGGTGGCGAAA
CCCGACAGGACTATAAAGATACCAGGCGTTTCCCCCTGGAAGCTCCCTCGTGCGCTCTCCTGTTCCGACC
CTGCCGCTTACCGGATACCTGTCCGCCTTTCTCCCTTCGGGAAGCGTGGCGCTTTCTCAATGCTCACGCT
GTAGGTATCTCAGTTCGGTGTAGGTCGTTCGCTCCAAGCTGGGCTGTGTGCACGAACCCCCCGTTCAGCC
CGACCGCTGCGCCTTATCCGGTAACTATCGTCTTGAGTCCAACCCGGTAAGACACGACTTATCGCCACTG
GCAGCAGCCACTGGTAACAGGATTAGCAGAGCGAGGTATGTAGGCGGTGCTACAGAGTTCTTGAAGTGGT
GGCCTAACTACGGCTACACTAGAAGGACAGTATTTGGTATCTGCGCTCTGCTGAAGCCAGTTACCTTCGG
AAAAAGAGTTGGTAGCTCTTGATCCGGCAAACAAACCACCGCTGGTAGCGGTGGTTTTTTTGTTTGCAAG
CAGCAGATTACGCGCAGAAAAAAAGGATCTCAAGAAGATCCTTTGATCTTTTCTACGGGGTCTGACGCTC
AGTGGAACGAAAACTCACGTTAAGGGATTTTGGTCATGAGATTATCAAAAAGGATCTTCACCTAGATCCT
TTTAAATTAAAAATGAAGTTTTAAATCAATCTAAAGTATATATGAGTAAACTTGGTCTGACAGTTACCAA
TGCTTAATCAGTGAGGCACCTATCTCAGCGATCTGTCTATTTCGTTCATCCATAGTTGCCTGACTCCCCG
TCGTGTAGATAACTACGATACGGGAGGGCTTACCATCTGGCCCCAGTGCTGCAATGATACCGCGAGACCC
ACGCTCACCGGCTCCAGATTTATCAGCAATAAACCAGCCAGCCGGAAGGGCCGAGCGCAGAAGTGGTCCT
GCAACTTTATCCGCCTCCATCCAGTCTATTAATTGTTGCCGGGAAGCTAGAGTAAGTAGTTCGCCAGTTA
ATAGTTTGCGCAACGTTGTTGCCATTGCTGCAGGCATCGTGGTGTCACGCTCGTCGTTTGGTATGGCTTC
ATTCAGCTCCGGTTCCCAACGATCAAGGCGAGTTACATGATCCCCCATGTTGTGCAAAAAAGCGGTTAGC
TCCTTCGGTCCTCCGATCGTTGTCAGAAGTAAGTTGGCCGCAGTGTTATCACTCATGGTTATGGCAGCAC
TGCATAATTCTCTTACTGTCATGCCATCCGTAAGATGCTTTTCTGTGACTGGTGAGTACTCAACCAAGTC
ATTCTGAGAATAGTGTATGCGGCGACCGAGTTGCTCTTGCCCGGCGTCAACACGGGATAATACCGCGCCA
CATAGCAGAACTTTAAAAGTGCTCATCATTGGAAAACGTTCTTCGGGGCGAAAACTCTCAAGGATCTTAC
CGCTGTTGAGATCCAGTTCGATGTAACCCACTCGTGCACCCAACTGATCTTCAGCATCTTTTACTTTCAC
CAGCGTTTCTGGGTGAGCAAAAACAGGAAGGCAAAATGCCGCAAAAAAGGGAATAAGGGCGACACGGAAA
TGTTGAATACTCATACTCTTCCTTTTTCAATATTATTGAAGCATTTATCAGGGTTATTGTCTCATGAGCG
GATACATATTTGAATGTATTTAGAAAAATAAACAAATAGGGGTTCCGCGCACATTTCCCCGAAAAGTGCC
ACCTGACGTCTAAGAAACCATTATTATCATGACATTAACCTATAAAAATAGGCGTATCACGAGGCCCTTT
CGT
